>Addgene plasmid #90426 | pL452(hygro)-Sf3b1-K700K | addgene full sequence | sequence record 190769 | Addgene NGS Result
TCTCACTAGTCTCGTGCAGATGGACAGCACCGCTGAGCAATGGAAGCGGGTAGGCCTTTGGGGCAGCGGC
CAATAGCAGCTTTGCTCCTTCGCTTTCTGGGCTCAGAGGCTGGGAAGGGGTGGGTCCGGGGGNNNNNNNN
NNNNNNNGCTCAGGGGCGGGGCGGGCGCCCGAAGGTCCTCCGGAGGCCCGGCATTCTGCACGCTTCAAAA
GCGCACGTCTGCCGCGCTGTTCTCCTCTTCCTCATCTCCGGGCCTTTCGACCTGCAGCCTGTTGACAATT
AATCATCGGCATAGTATATCGGCATAGTATAATACGACAAGGTGAGGAACTAAACCAAGCTTCCACCATG
GATAGATCCGGAAAGCCTGAACTCACCGCGACGTCTGTCGAGAAGTTTCTGATCGAAAAGTTCGACAGCG
TCTCCGACCTGATGCAGCTCTCGGAGGGCGAAGAATCTCGTGCTTTCAGCTTCGATGTAGGAGGGCGTGG
ATATGTCCTGCGGGTAAATAGCTGCGCCGATGGTTTCTACAAAGATCGTTATGTTTATCGGCACTTTGCA
TCGGCCGCGCTCCCGATTCCGGAAGTGCTTGACATTGGGGAGTTCAGCGAGAGCCTGACCTATTGCATCT
CCCGCCGTGCACAGGGTGTCACGTTGCAAGACCTGCCTGAAACCGAACTGCCCGCTGTTCTGCAGCCGGT
CGCGGAGGCCATGGATGCGATCGCTGCGGCCGATCTTAGCCAGACGAGCGGGTTCGGCCCATTCGGACCG
CAAGGAATCGGTCAATACACTACATGGCGTGATTTCATATGCGCGATTGCTGATCCCCATGTGTATCACT
GGCAAACTGTGATGGACGACACCGTCAGTGCGTCCGTCGCGCAGGCTCTCGATGAGCTGATGCTTTGGGC
CGAGGACTGCCCCGAAGTCCGGCACCTCGTGCACGCGGATTTCGGCTCCAACAATGTCCTGACGGACAAT
GGCCGCATAACAGCGGTCATTGACTGGAGCGAGGCGATGTTCGGGGATTCCCAATACGAGGTCGCCAACA
TCTTCTTCTGGAGGCCGTGGTTGGCTTGTATGGAGCAGCAGACGCGCTACTTCGAGCGGAGGCATCCGGA
GCTTGCAGGATCGCCGCGGCTCCGGGCGTATATGCTCCGCATTGGTCTTGACCAACTCTATCAGAGCTTG
GTTGACGGCAATTTCGATGATGCAGCTTGGGCGCAGGGTCGATGCGACGCAATCGTCCGATCCGGAGCCG
GGACTGTCGGGCGTACACAAATCGCCCGCAGAAGCGCGGCCGTCTGGACCGATGGCTGTGTAGAAGTACT
CGCCGATAGTGGAAACCGACGCCCCAGCACTCGTCCGAGGGCAAAGGAATAGCATCGATCTAGAGCTCGC
TGATCAGCCTCGACTGTGCCTTCTAGTTGCCAGCCATCTGTTGTTTGCCCCTCCCCCGTGCCTTCCTTGA
CCCTGGAAGGTGCCACTCCCACTGTCCTTTCCTAATAAAATGAGGAAATTGCATCGCATTGTCTGAGTAG
GTGTCATTCTATTCTGGGGGGTGGGGTGGGGCAGGACAGCAAGGGGGAGGATTGGGAAGACAATAGCAGG
CATGCTGGGGATGCGGTGGGCTCTATGGCTTCTGAGGCGGAAAGAACCAGCTGGGGCTCGACTAGAGCTT
GCGGAACCCTTAATATAACTTCGTATAATGTATGCTATACGAAGTTATTAGGTCCCTCGAGGGGATCCAG
ATAACCGAAACTTAATTTACTAACGTATATATTTTTAAATAGGGTCTGGCTGCTTTCTTGAAGGCTATTG
GGTATCTTATTCCTCTTATGGATGCAGAATATGCCAACTACTATACTAGAGAAGTGATGTTAATCCTCAT
TCGAGAATTTCAGTCTCCTGATGAAGAAATGAAGAAAATTGTTTTGAAGGTAAGTAATTAGTTGCTCAGT
TTGTGGGTATGTGCATGTTTTAGGAAGTTCAGAGAGATCTTTATAACATTAAAAACAAATCAAACCTATT
TTTGTACTGTAAAAGTTATTACAGCTTGGATACATGGTTAGATACATTGCTAAAATTTGGATTGCATTAC
GAAAATTAGGTATTGGTACCTACTCATAACTGTGTTGGATTGTTTTGTGTTTTGCCAGTGCTGCATTTGA
TATATATATTTCTTTTTTATTAACCTTATAGGTGGTGAAACAGTGTTGTGGAACTGATGGTGTAGAAGCA
AACTACATTAAAACAGAGATTCTTCCACCTTTCTTTAAACACTTTTGGCAACACAGAATGGCTTTGGATA
GAAGAAATTACCGACAGGTGACCTTTTATTGCTAAACTTTGATTCTCATAAATCTTTTTGACTAATTCTT
TACCTACTTAGAATGCATATTACATGCTATAATTTGCTTTGACTGTCTTAAAATTTATACTTGTATGTAC
TTTACTGTGACAAGAGATGGAATTTTTAAAGTCCATTCTTTCTGTTTGGTCTGTCTGTCTGAGATAGGGT
CTCACTAAGTAGCCTAGAAATCACTCTGGCGGCCGCCACCGCGGTGGAGCTCCAATTCGCCCTATAGTGA
GTCGTATTACAATTCACTGGCCGTCGTTTTACAACGTCGTGACTGGGAAAACCCTGGCGTTACCCAACTT
AATCGCCTTGCAGCACATCCCCCTTTCGCCAGCTGGCGTAATAGCGAAGAGGCCCGCACCGATCGCCCTT
CCCAACAGTTGCGCAGCCTGAATGGCGAATGGAAATTGTAAGCGTTAATATTTTGTTAAAATTCGCGTTA
AATTTTTGTTAAATCAGCTCATTTTTTAACCAATAGGCCGAAATCGGCAAAATCCCTTATAAATCAAAAG
AATAGACCGAGATAGGGT
[37 nt withheld, positions 2889-2925]
AAAGAACGTGGACTCCAACGTCAAAGG
[49 nt withheld, positions 2953-3001]
T
[91 nt withheld, positions 3003-3093]
G
[124 nt withheld, positions 3095-3218]
CAGGTGGCACTTTTCGGGGAAATGTGCGCGGAACCCCTATTTGTTTATTTTTCTAAATACATTCAAATAT
GTATCCGCTCATGAGACAATAACCCTGATAAATGCTTCAATAATATTGAAAAAGGAAGAGTATGAGTATT
CAACATTTCCGTGTCGCCCTTATTCCCTTTTTTGCGGCATTTTGCCTTCCTGTTTTTGCTCACCCAGAAA
CGCTGGTGAAAGTAAAAGATGCTGAAGATCAGTTGGGTGCACGAGTGGGTTACATCGAACTGGATCTCAA
CAGCGGTAAGATCCTTGAGAGTTTTCGCCCCGAAGAACGTTTTCCAATGATGAGCACTTTTAAAGTTCTG
CTATGTGGCGCGGTATTATCCCGTATTGACGCCGGGCAAGAGCAACTCGGTCGCCGCATACACTATTCTC
AGAATGACTTGGTTGAGTACTCACCAGTCACAGAAAAGCATCTTACGGATGGCATGACAGTAAGAGAATT
ATGCAGTGCTGCCATAACCATGAGTGATAACACTGCGGCCAACTTACTTCTGACAACGATCGGAGGACCG
AAGGAGCTAACCGCTTTTTTGCACAACATGGGGGATCATGTAACTCGCCTTGATCGTTGGGAACCGGAGC
TGAATGAAGCCATACCAAACGACGAGCGTGACACCACGATGCCTGTAGCAATGGCAACAACGTTGCGCAA
ACTATTAACTGGCGAACTACTTACTCTAGCTTCCCGGCAACAATTAATAGACTGGATGGAGGCGGATAAA
GTTGCAGGACCACTTCTGCGCTCGGCCCTTCCGGCTGGCTGGTTTATTGCTGATAAATCTGGAGCCGGTG
AGCGTGGGTCTCGCGGTATCATTGCAGCACTGGGGCCAGATGGTAAGCCCTCCCGTATCGTAGTTATCTA
CACGACGGGGAGTCAGGCAACTATGGATGAACGAAATAGACAGATCGCTGAGATAGGTGCCTCACTGATT
AAGCATTGGTAACTGTCAGACCAAGTTTACTCATATATACTTTAGATTGATTTAAAACTTCATTTTTAAT
TTAAAAGGATCTAGGTGAAGATCCTTTTTGATAATCTCATGACCAAAATCCCTTAACGTGAGTTTTCGTT
CCACTGAGCGTCAGACCCCGTAGAAAAGATCAAAGGATCTTCTTGAGATCCTTTTTTTCTGCGCGTAATC
TGCTGCTTGCAAACAAAAAAACCACCGCTACCAGCGGTGGTTTGTTTGCCGGATCAAGAGCTACCAACTC
TTTTTCCGAAGGTAACTGGCTTCAGCAGAGCGCAGATACCAAATACTGTTCTTCTAGTGTAGCCGTAGTT
AGGCCACCACTTCAAGAACTCTGTAGCACCGCCTACATACCTCGCTCTGCTAATCCTGTTACCAGTGGCT
GCTGCCAGTGGCGATAAGTCGTGTCTTACCGGGTTGGACTCAAGACGATAGTTACCGGATAAGGCGCAGC
GGTCGGGCTGAACGGGGGGTTCGTGCACACAGCCCAGCTTGGAGCGAACGACCTACACCGAACTGAGATA
CCTACAGCGTGAGCTATGAGAAAGCGCCACGCTTCCCGAAGGGAGAAAGGCGGACAGGTATCCGGTAAGC
GGCAGGGTCGGAACAGGAGAGCGCACGAGGGAGCTTCCAGGGGGAAACGCCTGGTATCTTTATAGTCCTG
TCGGGTTTCGCCACCTCTGACTTGAGCGTCGATTTTTGTGATGCTCGTCAGGGGGGCGGAGCCTATGGAA
AAACGCCAGCAACGCGGCCTTTTTACGGTTCCTGGCCTTTTGCTGGCCTTTTGCTCACATGTTCTTTCCT
GCGTTATCCCCTGATTCTGTGGATAACCGTATTACCGCCTTTGAGTGAGCTGATACCGCTCGCCGCAGCC
GAACGACCGAGCGCAGCGAGTCAGTGAGCGAGGAAGCGGAAGAGCGCCCAATACGCAAACCGCCTCTCCC
CGCGCGTTGGCCGATTCATTAATGCAGCTGGCACGACAGGTTTCCCGACTGGAAAGCGGGCAGTGAGCGC
AACGCAATTAATGTGAGTTAGCTCACTCATTAGGCACCCCAGGCTTTACACTTTATGCTTCCGGCTCGTA
TGTTGTGTGGAATTGTGAGCGGATAACAATTTCACACAGGAAACAGCTATGACCATGATTACGCCAAGCT
CGAAATTAACCCTCACTAAAGGGAACAAAAGCTGGTACCGGGCCCCCCCTCGAGGTCGACACATTAAATT
CCTAGAAAAGGAAGTTTGTCTTTTGATGGGTTGAGGATTAATGGTACTAACTTAAGTGGCTGTTGTCACT
TTTCTCTTTAGGCTGCTGGTCTGGCTACTATGATTTCTACCATGAGACCTGATATAGATAACATGGATGA
ATATGTCCGAAACACAACAGCTAGAGCTTTTGCTGTCGTAGCCTCTGCCCTGGGCATCCCTTCTTTATTG
CCTTTCTTAAAAGCTGTGTGCAAAAGCAAGAAGTCTTGGCAAGCGAGGCACACTGGTATTAAGATTGTAC
AACAGATAGCCATTCTCATGGGCTGTGCTATCTTGCCACATCTCAGAAGTTTGGTTGAAATCATTGAACA
TGGTAAGTGGTGTATCTTTTATAGATCAGCTGTCCTGATGGGGAGAGGTGTATGTGTAATTAAATGAAAG
ACTTCTCACGCAAATTTTGAAATGGGGTTTGTAATATTTTCTGTTAACAAATTACCATTGCCTAAATTTT
ATGTACTATAAAAAAATTATTGCAGTTTGGATACATGGTTAGATACATTGCTAAAATTTGGATTGTATTA
TGAAAATTAGGTGTGGGTACCTACTCATAACCATGTCTGATTGTATAGGTCTCGTGGATGAGCAGCAGAA
GGTTCGGACCATCAGTGCTCTGGCCATTGCTGCTTTGGCTGAGGCAGCAACTCCTTATGGTATTGAGTCT
TTTGATTCTGTCCTGAAACCGCTTTGGAAAGGTATCCGCCAACACAGAGGAAAGGTGAATCGCTCATTAG
ATCAGTTTTTGTTGCTAGTAGAATTCCTGCAGCCCAATTCCGATCATATTCAATAACCCTTAATATAACT
TCGTATAATGTATGCTATACGAAGTTATTAGGTCTGAAGAGGAGTTTACGTCCAGCCAAGCTAGCTTGGC
TGCAGGTCGTCGAAATTCTACCGGGTAGGGGAGGCGCTTTTCCCAAGGCAGTCTGGAGCATGCGCTTTAG
CAGCCCCGCTGGGCACTTGGCGCTACACAAGTGGCCTCTGGCCTCGCACACATTCCACATCCACCGGTAG
GCGCCAACCGGCTCCGTTCTTTGGTGGCCCCTTCGCGCCACCTTCTACTCCTCCCCTAGTCAGGAAGTTC
CCCCCCGCCCCGCAGCTCGCGTCGTGCAGGACGTGACAAATGGAAGTAGCACG
Features (pLannotate 1.2.2; 24 found; start..end, strand, type, name):
    271..318     +  promoter       EM7 promoter: synthetic bacterial promoter&nbsp
    362..1382    +  CDS            HygR (fragment): hygromycin B phosphotransferase confers resistance to hygromycin
   1414..1638    +  polyA_signal   bGH poly(A) signal: bovine growth hormone polyadenylation signal
   1642..1663    +  promoter       SV40 promoter (fragment): SV40 enhancer and early promoter
   1695..1728    -  protein_bind   loxP: Cre-mediated recombination occurs in the 8-bp core sequence (GCATACAT). Cre recombinase
   1793..1942    +  CDS            SF3B1 (fragment): SF3B1_HUMAN - Also known as SAP155. Experimental evidence at protein level: Swiss-Prot protein existence level 1. Involved in pre-mRNA splicing as a component of the splicing factor SF3B complex (PubMed:27720643). SF3B complex is required for 'A' complex assembly formed by the stable binding of U2 snRNP to the branchpoint sequence (BPS) in pre-mRNA. Sequence independent binding of SF3A/SF3B complex upstream of the branch site is essential, it may anchor U2 snRNP to the pre-mRNA (PubMed:12234937). Together with other U2 snRNP complex components may also play a role in the selective processing o
   2202..2327    +  CDS            SF3B1 (fragment): SF3B1_HUMAN - Also known as SAP155. Experimental evidence at protein level: Swiss-Prot protein existence level 1. Involved in pre-mRNA splicing as a component of the splicing factor SF3B complex (PubMed:27720643). SF3B complex is required for 'A' complex assembly formed by the stable binding of U2 snRNP to the branchpoint sequence (BPS) in pre-mRNA. Sequence independent binding of SF3A/SF3B complex upstream of the branch site is essential, it may anchor U2 snRNP to the pre-mRNA (PubMed:12234937). Together with other U2 snRNP complex components may also play a role in the selective processing o
   2549..2572    -  misc_feature   MCS (fragment): pBluescript multiple cloning site
   2581..2599    -  promoter       T7 promoter: promoter for bacteriophage T7 RNA polymerase
   2602..2759    +  CDS            lacZα (fragment): LacZα fragment of β-galactosidase; lacZ fragment
   2790..3218    -  rep_origin     f1 ori (sequence partly withheld): f1 bacteriophage origin of replication; arrow indicates direction of (+) strand synthesis
   3245..3349    +  promoter       AmpR promoter: bla
   3350..4210    +  CDS            AmpR: β-lactamase; bla; confers resistance to ampicillin, carbenicillin, and related antibiotics
   4381..4969    +  rep_origin     ori: high-copy-number ColE1/pMB1/pBR322/pUC origin of replication
   5152..5244    +  CDS            lacI (fragment): lac repressor; lacI; The lac repressor binds to the lac operator to inhibit transcription in E. coli. This inhibition can be relieved by adding lactose or isopropyl-β-D-thiogalactopyranoside (IPTG).
   5257..5278    +  protein_bind   CAP binding site: CAP binding activates transcription in the presence of cAMP. E. coli catabolite activator protein
   5293..5323    +  promoter       lac promoter: promoter for the E. coli lac operon
   5331..5347    +  protein_bind   lac operator: The lac repressor binds to the lac operator to inhibit transcription in E. coli. This inhibition can be relieved by adding lactose or isopropyl-β-D-thiogalactopyranoside (IPTG). lac repressor encoded by lacI
   5392..5410    +  promoter       T3 promoter: promoter for bacteriophage T3 RNA polymerase
   5422..5448    -  misc_feature   MCS (fragment): pBluescript multiple cloning site
   5540..5812    +  CDS            SF3B1 (fragment): SF3B1_HUMAN - Also known as SAP155. Experimental evidence at protein level: Swiss-Prot protein existence level 1. Involved in pre-mRNA splicing as a component of the splicing factor SF3B complex (PubMed:27720643). SF3B complex is required for 'A' complex assembly formed by the stable binding of U2 snRNP to the branchpoint sequence (BPS) in pre-mRNA. Sequence independent binding of SF3A/SF3B complex upstream of the branch site is essential, it may anchor U2 snRNP to the pre-mRNA (PubMed:12234937). Together with other U2 snRNP complex components may also play a role in the selective processing o
   6066..6272    +  CDS            SF3B1 (fragment): SF3B1_HUMAN - Also known as SAP155. Experimental evidence at protein level: Swiss-Prot protein existence level 1. Involved in pre-mRNA splicing as a component of the splicing factor SF3B complex (PubMed:27720643). SF3B complex is required for 'A' complex assembly formed by the stable binding of U2 snRNP to the branchpoint sequence (BPS) in pre-mRNA. Sequence independent binding of SF3A/SF3B complex upstream of the branch site is essential, it may anchor U2 snRNP to the pre-mRNA (PubMed:12234937). Together with other U2 snRNP complex components may also play a role in the selective processing o
   6293..6326    -  protein_bind   loxP: Cre-mediated recombination occurs in the 8-bp core sequence (GCATACAT). Cre recombinase
   6391..259     +  promoter       PGK promoter (across the origin): mouse phosphoglycerate kinase 1 promoter
