[The description below was written by a language model from this plasmid's Addgene catalogue record and pLannotate feature annotations shown in this document.]
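Description:
pL452(hygro)-Sf3b1-K700K is a homology-directed repair donor plasmid for editing the mouse Sf3b1 gene, built on the pL452 floxed-selection-cassette backbone, which is itself pBluescript-derived. It is maintained in E. coli as a high-copy plasmid through a ColE1/pUC-type origin with ampicillin resistance. It also carries an f1 origin, T3 and T7 promoters, and remnants of the lacZα/lac promoter region and multiple cloning site. The original neomycin cassette of pL452 has been replaced by a hygromycin cassette. In this cassette a mouse PGK promoter and a tandem bacterial EM7 promoter drive hygromycin B phosphotransferase, followed by a bGH polyadenylation signal. The whole unit is bracketed by two loxP sites in the same orientation, so Cre recombinase should be able to excise the marker after targeting.

Left and right Sf3b1 homology arms flank the floxed cassette, cloned as SalI–EcoRI and BamHI–NotI fragments respectively. The feature table shows two exon-like segments in each arm that match SF3B1 protein, separated by unannotated sequence that is presumably intronic. The catalogue lists the insert as 800 bp, although the annotated Sf3b1 regions appear to span somewhat more than that. The donor introduces a silent change at codon 700, leaving lysine unaltered.

It is meant to be used together with a companion pL452-Sf3b1-K700E donor and an sgSf3b1(T1) guide RNA vector. Because the two donors carry different drug markers, dual selection can recover cells in which each allele has been targeted by a different donor. According to the record, this enables generation of a hemizygous K700E mutation. The associated work concerns altered branch point usage by mutant SF3B1.
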