Addgene plasmid #90426: pL452(hygro)-Sf3b1-K700K
Purpose: selectable HDR vector to introduce silent mutation (position 700) in mus Sf3b1 gene (for use with pL452-Sf3b1-K700E and sgSf3b1(T1) gRNA vectors enabling generation of hemizygous K700E mutation)
Depositing lab: Alex Minella. Depositing organization: Versiti Blood Health, Inc. Publication: Degenerate minigene library analysis enables identification of altered branch point utilization by mutant splicing factor 3B1 (SF3B1). Gupta AK, Murthy T, Paul KV, Ramirez O, Fisher JB, Rao S, Rosenberg AB, Seelig G, Minella AC, Pillai MM. Nucleic Acids Res. 2018 Nov 20. pii: 5193340. doi: 10.1093/nar/gky1161. PubMed 30462273.
Backbone
  Vector backbone: pL452
  Backbone size w/o insert (bp): 4823
  Modifications to backbone: Neomycin resistance cassette in original pL452 vector substituted with hygromycin resistance cassette, enabling dual selection
  Vector type: homology-directed repair vector
  Selectable markers: Hygromycin
Growth in bacteria
  Bacterial resistance: Ampicillin, 100 μg/mL
  Growth temperature: 37°C
  Growth strain: DH5alpha
  Copy number: High Copy
Gene/Insert
  Gene/Insert name: Sf3b1 - left and right homology arms
  Species: M. musculus (mouse)
  Insert size (bp): 800
  Entrez Gene: Sf3b1 (a.k.a. 155kDa, 2810001M05Rik, Prp10, SAP155, SF3b155, TA-8, Targ4)
  Cloning method: Restriction Enzyme; 5′ cloning site Sal1 (left arm); BamH1 (right arm) (not destroyed); 3′ cloning site EcoR1 (left arm); Not1 (right arm) (not destroyed)
  Sequencing primers: 5′ TCACTAAAGGGAACAAAAGC (left arm); TCGACTAGAGCTTGCGGA (right arm)
Terms and licenses: Academic/Nonprofit Terms; Industry Terms: Not Available to Industry
How to cite: pL452(hygro)-Sf3b1-K700K was a gift from Alex Minella (Addgene plasmid # 90426 ; http://n2t.net/addgene:90426 ; RRID:Addgene_90426)
