>Addgene plasmid #90426 | pL452(hygro)-Sf3b1-K700K | depositor partial sequence | sequence record 179836 | left arm - Sf3b1 homology (contains silent mutation for codon 700) and mutated gRNA and PAM sequences)
ACATTAAATTCCTAGAAAAGGAAGTTTGTCTTTTGATGGGTTGAGGATTAATGGTACTAACTTAAGTGGC
TGTTGTCACTTTTCTCTTTAGGCTGCTGGTCTGGCTACTATGATTTCTACCATGAGACCTGATATAGATA
ACATGGATGAATATGTCCGAAACACAACAGCTAGAGCTTTTGCTGTCGTAGCCTCTGCCCTGGGCATCCC
TTCTTTATTGCCTTTCTTAAAAGCTGTGTGCAAAAGCAAGAAGTCTTGGCAAGCGAGGCACACTGGTATT
AAGATTGTACAACAGATAGCCATTCTCATGGGCTGTGCTATCTTGCCACATCTCAGAAGTTTGGTTGAAA
TCATTGAACATGGTAAGTGGTGTATCTTTTATAGATCAGCTGTCCTGATGGGGAGAGGTGTATGTGTAAT
TAAATGAAAGACTTCTCACGCAAATTTTGAAATGGGGTTTGTAATATTTTCTGTTAACAAATTACCATTG
CCTAAATTTTATGTACTATAAAAAAATTATTGCAGTTTGGATACATGGTTAGATACATTGCTAAAATTTG
GATTGTATTATGAAAATTAGGTGTGGGTACCTACTCATAACCATGTCTGATTGTATAGGTCTCGTGGATG
AGCAGCAGAAGGTTCGGACCATCAGTGCTCTGGCCATTGCTGCTTTGGCTGAGGCAGCAACTCCTTATGG
TATTGAGTCTTTTGATTCTGTCCTGAAACCGCTTTGGAAAGGTATCCGCCAACACAGAGGAAAGGTGAAT
CGCTCATTAGATCAGTTTTTGTTGCTAGTA
