>Addgene plasmid #90426 | pL452(hygro)-Sf3b1-K700K | depositor partial sequence | sequence record 179837 | right arm  - Sf3b1 homology (contains silent mutation generating EcoR1 site)
AGATAACCGAAACTTAATTTACTAACGTATATATTTTTAAATAGGGTCTGGCTGCTTTCTTGAAGGCTAT
TGGGTATCTTATTCCTCTTATGGATGCAGAATATGCCAACTACTATACTAGAGAAGTGATGTTAATCCTC
ATTCGAGAATTTCAGTCTCCTGATGAAGAAATGAAGAAAATTGTTTTGAAGGTAAGTAATTAGTTGCTCA
GTTTGTGGGTATGTGCATGTTTTAGGAAGTTCAGAGAGATCTTTATAACATTAAAAACAAATCAAACCTA
TTTTTGTACTGTAAAAGTTATTACAGCTTGGATACATGGTTAGATACATTGCTAAAATTTGGATTGCATT
ACGAAAATTAGGTATTGGTACCTACTCATAACTGTGTTGGATTGTTTTGTGTTTTGCCAGTGCTGCATTT
GATATATATATTTCTTTTTTATTAACCTTATAGGTGGTGAAACAGTGTTGTGGAACTGATGGTGTAGAAG
CAAACTACATTAAAACAGAGATTCTTCCACCTTTCTTTAAACACTTTTGGCAACACAGAATGGCTTTGGA
TAGAAGAAATTACCGACAGGTGACCTTTTATTGCTAAACTTTGATTCTCATAAATCTTTTTGACTAATTC
TTTACCTACTTAGAATGCATATTACATGCTATAATTTGCTTTGACTGTCTTAAAATTTATACTTGTATGT
ACTTTACTGTGACAAGAGATGGAATTTTTAAAGTCCATTCTTTCTGTTTGGTCTGTCTGTCTGAGATAGG
GTCTCACTAAGTAGCCTAGAAATCACTCTG
